Addgene plasmid #153059: YARS_pNIC-CTB10H
Purpose: Expression construct for producing Avi tagged Tyrosyl-tRNA synthetase
Depositing lab: Susanne Gräslund. Depositing organization: Karolinska Institutet.
Backbone
  Vector backbone: pNIC-CTB10H
  Backbone manufacturer: Structural Genomics Consortium
  Vector type: Bacterial Expression
Growth in bacteria
  Bacterial resistance: Kanamycin, 50 μg/mL
  Growth temperature: 37°C
  Growth strain: DH5alpha
  Copy number: Low Copy
Gene/Insert
  Gene/Insert name: YARS (alt name: HA)
  Species: H. sapiens (human)
  Entrez Gene: YARS1 (a.k.a. CMTDIC, IMNEPD2, TYRRS, YARS, YRS, YTS)
  Promoter: T7
  Tag / fusion protein: TEV-Avi-His10 (C terminal on backbone)
  Cloning method: Ligation Independent Cloning
Terms and licenses: Academic/Nonprofit Terms; Industry Terms: Not Available to Industry
How to cite: YARS_pNIC-CTB10H was a gift from Susanne Gräslund (Addgene plasmid # 153059 ; http://n2t.net/addgene:153059 ; RRID:Addgene_153059)
