[The description below was written by a language model from this plasmid's Addgene catalogue record and the feature table of its GenBank file.]
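Description:
YARS_pNIC-CTB10H is a 6,894 bp bacterial expression plasmid built on the pNIC-CTB10H backbone from the Structural Genomics Consortium, a pET-style vector designed for ligation-independent cloning. It is selected with kanamycin through the aph(3')-Ia resistance gene. It replicates from a ColE1/pBR322-type origin accompanied by the bom region and the rop gene, which holds plasmid number down and fits the catalogue's low-copy designation. An f1 phage origin is also present.

The insert is human tyrosyl-tRNA synthetase (YARS, gene symbol YARS1). The coding sequence itself is not annotated in the feature table, but it presumably occupies the unannotated stretch between the T7 promoter/lac operator region and the C-terminal tag block. The record also lists "HA" as an alternative insert name without explanation, and no HA tag is annotated. Transcription is driven by a T7 promoter immediately followed by a lac operator and ends at a T7 terminator. A plasmid-borne lacI gene with its own promoter supplies repressor, so expression stays off until IPTG or lactose is added in a host that provides T7 RNA polymerase.

The backbone fuses a TEV protease site, an AviTag and a 10xHis tag to the C terminus of the protein. The His tag allows metal-affinity purification, and the AviTag is a substrate for site-specific enzymatic biotinylation. Because the TEV site lies upstream of both tags, cleavage would remove them together. The stated purpose is production of Avi-tagged tyrosyl-tRNA synthetase, a format suited to immobilising or detecting the protein through streptavidin, although the record names no specific downstream application.
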