LOCUS       Exported 6894 bp ds-DNA circular SYN 12-MAY-2021
DEFINITION  Expression construct for producing Avi tagged Tyrosyl-tRNA
            synthetase.
ACCESSION   .
VERSION     .
KEYWORDS    YARS_pNIC-CTB10H
SOURCE      synthetic DNA construct
  ORGANISM  synthetic DNA construct
REFERENCE   1 (bases 1 to 6894)
  TITLE     Graslund lab plasmids
REFERENCE   2 (bases 1 to 6894)
  AUTHORS   .
  TITLE     Direct Submission
  JOURNAL   Exported May 12, 2021 from SnapGene Server 1.1.58
            http://www.snapgene.com
FEATURES             Location/Qualifiers
     source          1..6894
                     /organism="synthetic DNA construct"
                     /mol_type="other DNA"
     primer_bind     971..990
                     /label=LacI-R
                     /note="LacI, reverse primer"
     promoter        complement(1010..1087)
                     /gene="lacI"
                     /label=lacI promoter
     primer_bind     1293..1312
                     /label=pBRrevBam
                     /note="pBR322 vectors, tet region, downstream of BamHI,
                     reverse primer"
     primer_bind     1396..1415
                     /label=T7
                     /note="T7 promoter, forward primer"
     promoter        1396..1414
                     /label=T7 promoter
                     /note="promoter for bacteriophage T7 RNA polymerase"
     protein_bind    1415..1439
                     /label=lac operator
                     /bound_moiety="lac repressor encoded by lacI"
                     /note="The lac repressor binds to the lac operator to
                     inhibit transcription in E. coli. This inhibition can be
                     relieved by adding lactose or
                     isopropyl-beta-D-thiogalactopyranoside (IPTG)."
     CDS             3070..3090
                     /codon_start=1
                     /product="tobacco etch virus (TEV) protease recognition and
                     cleavage site"
                     /label=TEV site
                     /translation="ENLYFQS"
     CDS             3097..3141
                     /codon_start=1
                     /product="peptide tag that allows for enzymatic
                     biotinylation"
                     /label=AviTag(TM)
                     /translation="GLNDIFEAQKIEWHE"
     CDS             3142..3171
                     /codon_start=1
                     /product="10xHis affinity tag"
                     /label=10xHis
                     /translation="HHHHHHHHHH"
     primer_bind     complement(3224..3242)
                     /label=T7 Term
                     /note="T7 terminator, reverse primer"
     terminator      3238..3285
                     /label=T7 terminator
                     /note="transcription terminator for bacteriophage T7 RNA
                     polymerase"
     rep_origin      3322..3777
                     /direction=RIGHT
                     /label=f1 ori
                     /note="f1 bacteriophage origin of replication; arrow
                     indicates direction of (+) strand synthesis"
     primer_bind     complement(3409..3428)
                     /label=F1ori-R
                     /note="F1 origin, reverse primer"
     primer_bind     3619..3640
                     /label=F1ori-F
                     /note="F1 origin, forward primer"
     CDS             complement(3869..4684)
                     /codon_start=1
                     /gene="aph(3')-Ia"
                     /product="aminoglycoside phosphotransferase"
                     /label=KanR
                     /note="confers resistance to kanamycin in bacteria or G418
                     (Geneticin(R)) in eukaryotes"
                     /translation="MSHIQRETSCSRPRLNSNMDADLYGYKWARDNVGQSGATIYRLYG
                     KPDAPELFLKHGKGSVANDVTDEMVRLNWLTEFMPLPTIKHFIRTPDDAWLLTTAIPGK
                     TAFQVLEEYPDSGENIVDALAVFLRRLHSIPVCNCPFNSDRVFRLAQAQSRMNNGLVDA
                     SDFDDERNGWPVEQVWKEMHKLLPFSPDSVVTHGDFSLDNLIFDEGKLIGCIDVGRVGI
                     ADRYQDLAILWNCLGEFSPSLQKRLFQKYGIDNPDMNKLQFHLMLDEFF"
     primer_bind     4592..4611
                     /label=Kan-R
                     /note="Kanamycin resistance gene, reverse primer"
     primer_bind     4676..4695
                     /label=pENTR-R
                     /note="pENTR vectors, reverse primer"
     rep_origin      4806..5394
                     /direction=RIGHT
                     /label=ori
                     /note="high-copy-number ColE1/pMB1/pBR322/pUC origin of
                     replication"
     primer_bind     5295..5314
                     /label=pBR322ori-F
                     /note="pBR322 origin, forward primer"
     primer_bind     5548..5565
                     /label=L4440
                     /note="L4440 vector, forward primer"
     misc_feature    5580..5719
                     /label=bom
                     /note="basis of mobility region from pBR322"
     primer_bind     complement(5645..5664)
                     /label=pRS-marker
                     /note="pRS vectors, use to sequence yeast selectable
                     marker"
     primer_bind     5805..5827
                     /label=pGEX 3'
                     /note="pGEX vectors, reverse primer"
     CDS             complement(5821..6012)
                     /codon_start=1
                     /gene="rop"
                     /product="Rop protein, which maintains plasmids at low copy
                     number"
                     /label=rop
                     /translation="MTKQEKTALNMARFIRSQTLTLLEKLNELDADEQADICESLHDHA
                     DELYRSCLARFGDDGENL"
     CDS             complement(6821..1009)
                     /codon_start=1
                     /gene="lacI"
                     /product="lac repressor"
                     /label=lacI
                     /note="The lac repressor binds to the lac operator to
                     inhibit transcription in E. coli. This inhibition can be
                     relieved by adding lactose or
                     isopropyl-beta-D-thiogalactopyranoside (IPTG)."
                     /translation="MKPVTLYDVAEYAGVSYQTVSRVVNQASHVSAKTREKVEAAMAEL
                     NYIPNRVAQQLAGKQSLLIGVATSSLALHAPSQIVAAIKSRADQLGASVVVSMVERSGV
                     EACKAAVHNLLAQRVSGLIINYPLDDQDAIAVEAACTNVPALFLDVSDQTPINSIIFSH
                     EDGTRLGVEHLVALGHQQIALLAGPLSSVSARLRLAGWHKYLTRNQIQPIAEREGDWSA
                     MSGFQQTMQMLNEGIVPTAMLVANDQMALGAMRAITESGLRVGADISVVGYDDTEDSSC
                     YIPPLTTIKQDFRLLGQTSVDRLLQLSQGQAVKGNQLLPVSLVKRKTTLAPNTQTASPR
                     ALADSLMQLARQVSRLESGQ"
ORIGIN
        1 cggtttgcgt attgggcgcc agggtggttt ttcttttcac cagtgagacg ggcaacagct
       61 gattgccctt caccgcctgg ccctgagaga gttgcagcaa gcggtccacg ctggtttgcc
      121 ccagcaggcg aaaatcctgt ttgatggtgg ttaacggcgg gatataacat gagctgtctt
      181 cggtatcgtc gtatcccact accgagatat ccgcaccaac gcgcagcccg gactcggtaa
      241 tggcgcgcat tgcgcccagc gccatctgat cgttggcaac cagcatcgca gtgggaacga
      301 tgccctcatt cagcatttgc atggtttgtt gaaaaccgga catggcactc cagtcgcctt
      361 cccgttccgc tatcggctga atttgattgc gagtgagata tttatgccag ccagccagac
      421 gcagacgcgc cgagacagaa cttaatgggc ccgctaacag cgcgatttgc tggtgaccca
      481 atgcgaccag atgctccacg cccagtcgcg taccgtcttc atgggagaaa ataatactgt
      541 tgatgggtgt ctggtcagag acatcaagaa ataacgccgg aacattagtg caggcagctt
      601 ccacagcaat ggcatcctgg tcatccagcg gatagttaat gatcagccca ctgacgcgtt
      661 gcgcgagaag attgtgcacc gccgctttac aggcttcgac gccgcttcgt tctaccatcg
      721 acaccaccac gctggcaccc agttgatcgg cgcgagattt aatcgccgcg acaatttgcg
      781 acggcgcgtg cagggccaga ctggaggtgg caacgccaat cagcaacgac tgtttgcccg
      841 ccagttgttg tgccacgcgg ttgggaatgt aattcagctc cgccatcgcc gcttccactt
      901 tttcccgcgt tttcgcagaa acgtggctgg cctggttcac cacgcgggaa acggtctgat
      961 aagagacacc ggcatactct gcgacatcgt ataacgttac tggtttcaca ttcaccaccc
     1021 tgaattgact ctcttccggg cgctatcatg ccataccgcg aaaggttttg cgccattcga
     1081 tggtgtccgg gatctcgacg ctctccctta tgcgactcct gcattaggaa gcagcccagt
     1141 agtaggttga ggccgttgag caccgccgcc gcaaggaatg gtgcatgcaa ggagatggcg
     1201 cccaacagtc ccccggccac ggggcctgcc accataccca cgccgaaaca agcgctcatg
     1261 agcccgaagt ggcgagcccg atcttcccca tcggtgatgt cggcgatata ggcgccagca
     1321 accgcacctg tggcgccggt gatgccggcc acgatgcgtc cggcgtagag gatcgagatc
     1381 tcgatcccgc gaaattaata cgactcacta taggggaatt gtgagcggat aacaattccc
     1441 ctctagaaat aattttgttt aaccttaaga aggagatata ctatggggga cgctcccagc
     1501 cctgaagaga aactgcacct tatcacccgg aacctgcagg aggttctggg ggaagagaag
     1561 ctgaaggaga tactgaagga gcgggaactt aaaatttact ggggaacggc aaccacgggc
     1621 aaaccacatg tggcttactt tgtgcccatg tcaaagattg cagacttctt aaaggcaggg
     1681 tgtgaggtaa caattctgtt tgcggacctc cacgcatacc tggataacat gaaagcccca
     1741 tgggaacttc tagaactccg agtcagttac tatgagaatg tgatcaaagc aatgctggag
     1801 agcattggtg tgcccttgga gaagctcaag ttcatcaaag gcactgatta ccagctcagc
     1861 aaagagtaca cactagatgt gtacagactc tcctccgtgg tcacacagca cgattccaag
     1921 aaggctggag ctgaggtggt aaagcaggtg gagcaccctt tgctgagtgg cctcttatac
     1981 cccggactgc aggctttgga tgaagagtat ttaaaagtag atgcccaatt tggaggcatt
     2041 gatcagagaa agattttcac ctttgcagag aagtacctcc ctgcacttgg ctattcaaaa
     2101 cgggtccatc tgatgaatcc tatggttcca ggattaacag gcagcaaaat gagctcttca
     2161 gaagaggagt ccaagattga tctccttgat cggaaggagg atgtgaagaa aaaactgaag
     2221 aaggccttct gtgagccagg aaatgtggag aacaatgggg ttctgtcctt catcaagcat
     2281 gtcctttttc cccttaagtc cgagtttgtg atcctacgag atgagaaatg gggtggaaac
     2341 aaaacctaca cagcttacgt ggacctggaa aaggactttg ctgctgaggt tgtacatcct
     2401 ggagacctga agaattctgt tgaagtcgca ctgaacaagt tgctggatcc aatccgggaa
     2461 aagtttaata cccctgccct gaaaaaactg gccagcgctg cctacccaga tccctcaaag
     2521 cagaagccaa tggccaaagg ccctgccaag aattcagaac cagaggaggt catcccatcc
     2581 cggctggata tccgtgtggg gaaaatcatc actgtggaga agcacccaga tgcagacagc
     2641 ctgtatgtag agaagattga cgtgggggaa gctgaaccac ggactgtggt gagcggcctg
     2701 gtacagttcg tgcccaagga ggaactgcag gacaggctgg tagtggtgct gtgcaacctg
     2761 aaaccccaga agatgagagg agtcgagtcc caaggcatgc ttctgtgtgc ttctatagaa
     2821 gggataaacc gccaggttga acctctggac cctccggcag gctctgctcc tggtgagcac
     2881 gtgtttgtga agggctatga aaagggccaa ccagatgagg agctcaagcc caagaagaaa
     2941 gtcttcgaga agttgcaggc tgacttcaaa atttctgagg agtgcatcgc acagtggaag
     3001 caaaccaact tcatgaccaa gctgggctcc atttcctgta aatcgctgaa aggggggaac
     3061 attagcgcag agaacctcta cttccaatcg ggtggcggtc tgaacgacat cttcgaggct
     3121 cagaaaatcg aatggcacga acatcatcat catcaccacc accaccacca ctgagatccg
     3181 gctgctaaca aagcccgaaa ggaagctgag ttggctgctg ccaccgctga gcaataacta
     3241 gcataacccc ttggggcctc taaacgggtc ttgaggggtt ttttgctgaa aggaggaact
     3301 atatccggat tggcgaatgg gnnnnnnnnn nnnnnnnnnn nnnnnnnnnn nnnnnnnnnn
     3361 nnnnnnnnnn nnnnnnnnnn nnnnnnnnnn nnnnnnnnnn nnnnnnnnnn nnnnnnnnnn
     3421 nnnnnnnnnn nnnnnnnnnn nnnnncnnnn nnnnnnnnnn nnnnnnnnnn nnnnnnnnnn
     3481 nnnnnnnnnn nnnnnnnnnn nnnnnnnnnn nnnnnnnnnn nnnnnnnnnn nnnnnnnann
     3541 nnnnnnnnnn nnnnnnnnnn nnnnnnnnnn nnnnnnnnnn nnnnnnncct ttgacgttgg
     3601 agtccacgtt ctttnnnnnn nnnnnnnnnn nnnnnnnnnn nnnnnnnnnn naccctatct
     3661 cggtctattc ttttgattta taagggattt tgccgatttc ggcctattgg ttaaaaaatg
     3721 agctgattta acaaaaattt aacgcgaatt ttaacaaaat attaacgctt acaatttagg
     3781 tggcactttt cggggaaatg tgcgcggaac ccctatttgt ttatttttct aaatacattc
     3841 aaatatgtat ccgctcatga attaattctt agaaaaactc atcgagcatc aaatgaaact
     3901 gcaatttatt catatcagga ttatcaatac catatttttg aaaaagccgt ttctgtaatg
     3961 aaggagaaaa ctcaccgagg cagttccata ggatggcaag atcctggtat cggtctgcga
     4021 ttccgactcg tccaacatca atacaaccta ttaatttccc ctcgtcaaaa ataaggttat
     4081 caagtgagaa atcaccatga gtgacgactg aatccggtga gaatggcaaa agtttatgca
     4141 tttctttcca gacttgttca acaggccagc cattacgctc gtcatcaaaa tcactcgcat
     4201 caaccaaacc gttattcatt cgtgattgcg cctgagcgag acgaaatacg cgatcgctgt
     4261 taaaaggaca attacaaaca ggaatcgaat gcaaccggcg caggaacact gccagcgcat
     4321 caacaatatt ttcacctgaa tcaggatatt cttctaatac ctggaatgct gttttcccgg
     4381 ggatcgcagt ggtgagtaac catgcatcat caggagtacg gataaaatgc ttgatggtcg
     4441 gaagaggcat aaattccgtc agccagttta gtctgaccat ctcatctgta acatcattgg
     4501 caacgctacc tttgccatgt ttcagaaaca actctggcgc atcgggcttc ccatacaatc
     4561 gatagattgt cgcacctgat tgcccgacat tatcgcgagc ccatttatac ccatataaat
     4621 cagcatccat gttggaattt aatcgcggcc tagagcaaga cgtttcccgt tgaatatggc
     4681 tcataacacc ccttgtatta ctgtttatgt aagcagacag ttttattgtt catgaccaaa
     4741 atcccttaac gtgagttttc gttccactga gcgtcagacc ccgtagaaaa gatcaaagga
     4801 tcttcttgag atcctttttt tctgcgcgta atctgctgct tgcaaacaaa aaaaccaccg
     4861 ctaccagcgg tggtttgttt gccggatcaa gagctaccaa ctctttttcc gaaggtaact
     4921 ggcttcagca gagcgcagat accaaatact gtccttctag tgtagccgta gttaggccac
     4981 cacttcaaga actctgtagc accgcctaca tacctcgctc tgctaatcct gttaccagtg
     5041 gctgctgcca gtggcgataa gtcgtgtctt accgggttgg actcaagacg atagttaccg
     5101 gataaggcgc agcggtcggg ctgaacgggg ggttcgtgca cacagcccag cttggagcga
     5161 acgacctaca ccgaactgag atacctacag cgtgagctat gagaaagcgc cacgcttccc
     5221 gaagggagaa aggcggacag gtatccggta agcggcaggg tcggaacagg agagcgcacg
     5281 agggagcttc cagggggaaa cgcctggtat ctttatagtc ctgtcgggtt tcgccacctc
     5341 tgacttgagc gtcgattttt gtgatgctcg tcaggggggc ggagcctatg gaaaaacgcc
     5401 agcaacgcgg cctttttacg gttcctggcc ttttgctggc cttttgctca catgttcttt
     5461 cctgcgttat cccctgattc tgtggataac cgtattaccg cctttgagtg agctgatacc
     5521 gctcgccgca gccgaacgac cgagcgcagc gagtcagtga gcgaggaagc ggaagagcgc
     5581 ctgatgcggt attttctcct tacgcatctg tgcggtattt cacaccgcaa tggtgcactc
     5641 tcagtacaat ctgctctgat gccgcatagt taagccagta tacactccgc tatcgctacg
     5701 tgactgggtc atggctgcgc cccgacaccc gccaacaccc gctgacgcgc cctgacgggc
     5761 ttgtctgctc ccggcatccg cttacagaca agctgtgacc gtctccggga gctgcatgtg
     5821 tcagaggttt tcaccgtcat caccgaaacg cgcgaggcag ctgcggtaaa gctcatcagc
     5881 gtggtcgtga agcgattcac agatgtctgc ctgttcatcc gcgtccagct cgttgagttt
     5941 ctccagaagc gttaatgtct ggcttctgat aaagcgggcc atgttaaggg cggttttttc
     6001 ctgtttggtc actgatgcct ccgtgtaagg gggatttctg ttcatggggg taatgatacc
     6061 gatgaaacga gagaggatgc tcacgatacg ggttactgat gatgaacatg cccggttact
     6121 ggaacgttgt gagggtaaac aactggcggt atggatgcgg cgggaccaga gaaaaatcac
     6181 tcagggtcaa tgccagcgct tcgttaatac agatgtaggt gttccacagg gtagccagca
     6241 gcatcctgcg atgcagatcc ggaacataat ggtgcagggc gctgacttcc gcgtttccag
     6301 actttacgaa acacggaaac cgaagaccat tcatgttgtt gctcaggtcg cagacgtttt
     6361 gcagcagcag tcgcttcacg ttcgctcgcg tatcggtgat tcattctgct aaccagtaag
     6421 gcaaccccgc cagcctagcc gggtcctcaa cgacaggagc acgatcatgc gcacccgtgg
     6481 ggccgccatg ccggcgataa tggcctgctt ctcgccgaaa cgtttggtgg cgggaccagt
     6541 gacgaaggct tgagcgaggg cgtgcaagat tccgaatacc gcaagcgaca ggccgatcat
     6601 cgtcgcgctc cagcgaaagc ggtcctcgcc gaaaatgacc cagagcgctg ccggcacctg
     6661 tcctacgagt tgcatgataa agaagacagt cataagtgcg gcgacgatag tcatgccccg
     6721 cgcccaccgg aaggagctga ctgggttgaa ggctctcaag ggcatcggtc gagatcccgg
     6781 tgcctaatga gtgagctaac ttacattaat tgcgttgcgc tcactgcccg ctttccagtc
     6841 gggaaacctg tcgtgccagc tgcattaatg aatcggccaa cgcgcgggga gagg
//
