>Addgene plasmid #153059 | YARS_pNIC-CTB10H | depositor partial sequence | sequence record 296159 | DNA sequence of target insert without tags, start/stop amino acids M1-S528
ATGGGGGACGCTCCCAGCCCTGAAGAGAAACTGCACCTTATCACCCGGAACCTGCAGGAGGTTCTGGGGG
AAGAGAAGCTGAAGGAGATACTGAAGGAGCGGGAACTTAAAATTTACTGGGGAACGGCAACCACGGGCAA
ACCACATGTGGCTTACTTTGTGCCCATGTCAAAGATTGCAGACTTCTTAAAGGCAGGGTGTGAGGTAACA
ATTCTGTTTGCGGACCTCCACGCATACCTGGATAACATGAAAGCCCCATGGGAACTTCTAGAACTCCGAG
TCAGTTACTATGAGAATGTGATCAAAGCAATGCTGGAGAGCATTGGTGTGCCCTTGGAGAAGCTCAAGTT
CATCAAAGGCACTGATTACCAGCTCAGCAAAGAGTACACACTAGATGTGTACAGACTCTCCTCCGTGGTC
ACACAGCACGATTCCAAGAAGGCTGGAGCTGAGGTGGTAAAGCAGGTGGAGCACCCTTTGCTGAGTGGCC
TCTTATACCCCGGACTGCAGGCTTTGGATGAAGAGTATTTAAAAGTAGATGCCCAATTTGGAGGCATTGA
TCAGAGAAAGATTTTCACCTTTGCAGAGAAGTACCTCCCTGCACTTGGCTATTCAAAACGGGTCCATCTG
ATGAATCCTATGGTTCCAGGATTAACAGGCAGCAAAATGAGCTCTTCAGAAGAGGAGTCCAAGATTGATC
TCCTTGATCGGAAGGAGGATGTGAAGAAAAAACTGAAGAAGGCCTTCTGTGAGCCAGGAAATGTGGAGAA
CAATGGGGTTCTGTCCTTCATCAAGCATGTCCTTTTTCCCCTTAAGTCCGAGTTTGTGATCCTACGAGAT
GAGAAATGGGGTGGAAACAAAACCTACACAGCTTACGTGGACCTGGAAAAGGACTTTGCTGCTGAGGTTG
TACATCCTGGAGACCTGAAGAATTCTGTTGAAGTCGCACTGAACAAGTTGCTGGATCCAATCCGGGAAAA
GTTTAATACCCCTGCCCTGAAAAAACTGGCCAGCGCTGCCTACCCAGATCCCTCAAAGCAGAAGCCAATG
GCCAAAGGCCCTGCCAAGAATTCAGAACCAGAGGAGGTCATCCCATCCCGGCTGGATATCCGTGTGGGGA
AAATCATCACTGTGGAGAAGCACCCAGATGCAGACAGCCTGTATGTAGAGAAGATTGACGTGGGGGAAGC
TGAACCACGGACTGTGGTGAGCGGCCTGGTACAGTTCGTGCCCAAGGAGGAACTGCAGGACAGGCTGGTA
GTGGTGCTGTGCAACCTGAAACCCCAGAAGATGAGAGGAGTCGAGTCCCAAGGCATGCTTCTGTGTGCTT
CTATAGAAGGGATAAACCGCCAGGTTGAACCTCTGGACCCTCCGGCAGGCTCTGCTCCTGGTGAGCACGT
GTTTGTGAAGGGCTATGAAAAGGGCCAACCAGATGAGGAGCTCAAGCCCAAGAAGAAAGTCTTCGAGAAG
TTGCAGGCTGACTTCAAAATTTCTGAGGAGTGCATCGCACAGTGGAAGCAAACCAACTTCATGACCAAGC
TGGGCTCCATTTCCTGTAAATCGCTGAAAGGGGGGAACATTAGC
